Addgene plasmid #145699: pGBW-m4046853
Purpose: Bacterial Expression plasmid for SARS-CoV-2 leader protein
Depositing lab: Ginkgo Bioworks & Benjie Chen. Depositing organization: Ginkgo Bioworks.
Backbone
  Vector backbone: ori-013 - marker | cmR
  Backbone size w/o insert (bp): 1462
  Vector type: Bacterial Expression
Growth in bacteria
  Bacterial resistance: Chloramphenicol, 25 μg/mL
  Growth temperature: 30°C
  Growth strain: DH5alpha
  Copy number: High Copy
Gene/Insert
  Gene/Insert name: SARS-CoV-2 leader protein
  Species: Escherichia coli str. K-12 substr. MG1655; Severe acute respiratory syndrome coronavirus 2
  Insert size (bp): 536
  Mutation: Escherichia coli recode 1
  Entrez Gene: ORF1ab (a.k.a. GU280_gp01)
  Promoter: Promoter | pT7 ; Operator | lacO ; RBS | T7_rbs ; Start Codon | ATG
  Tag / fusion protein: Cleavable TEV;Myc (C terminal on backbone)
  Cloning method: Unknown
Resource information
  A portion of this plasmid was derived from a plasmid made by: GinkgoBioworks
Depositor comments: NCBI Reference Sequence: YP_009725297.1
How to cite: pGBW-m4046853 was a gift from Ginkgo Bioworks & Benjie Chen (Addgene plasmid # 145699)
