[The description below was written by a language model from this plasmid's Addgene catalogue record and pLannotate feature annotations shown in this document.]
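Description:
pGBW-m4046853 is a compact bacterial expression plasmid of about 2.3 kb, built on a minimal synthetic backbone (listed as "ori-013 - marker | cmR"). The backbone contains little beyond a high-copy ColE1/pUC-type origin of replication and a chloramphenicol acetyltransferase (cat) gene driven by its own cat promoter. It is maintained in E. coli under chloramphenicol selection. A lambda t0 terminator lies downstream of the resistance cassette.

The payload is the SARS-CoV-2 leader protein, the N-terminal cleavage product of the ORF1ab/ORF1a replicase polyprotein (commonly called nsp1). The insert is roughly 540 bp and has been recoded for E. coli codon usage. The automated annotation identifies this CDS only as a fragment of the replicase polyprotein 1a. The nsp10 function text attached to that feature comes from the generic polyprotein database entry and does not describe this insert.

Expression is controlled by a T7 promoter followed directly by a lac operator, then the strong bacteriophage T7 gene 10 ribosome binding site and an ATG start codon. Transcription therefore needs a host that supplies T7 RNA polymerase. It is repressed by LacI and induced with IPTG or lactose. No lacI gene is annotated on the plasmid, so the repressor would have to come from the host.

The catalogue entry lists a C-terminal, backbone-encoded Myc tag with a TEV protease cleavage site, which would allow detection or capture followed by tag removal. These elements are not annotated separately in the feature table. The plasmid is intended for recombinant production of the leader protein in E. coli; the record gives no more specific application.
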