Features (pLannotate 1.2.2; 8 found; start..end, strand, type, name):
     20..38      +  promoter       T7 promoter: promoter for bacteriophage T7 RNA polymerase
     39..63      +  protein_bind   lac operator: The lac repressor binds to the lac operator to inhibit transcription in E. coli. This inhibition can be relieved by adding lactose or isopropyl-β-D-thiogalactopyranoside (IPTG). lac repressor encoded by lacI
     78..100     +  RBS            RBS: efficient ribosome binding site from bacteriophage T7 gene 10 (Olins and Rangwala, 1989)
    108..647     +  CDS            R1A_SARS2 (fragment) (sequence partly withheld): Experimental evidence at protein level: Swiss-Prot protein existence level 1. [Non-structural protein 10]: Plays a pivotal role in viral transcription by stimulating both nsp14 3'-5' exoribonuclease and nsp16 2'-O-methyltransferase activities. Therefore plays an essential role in viral mRNAs cap methylation. From Severe acute respiratory syndrome coronavirus 2 (2019-nCoV) (SARS-CoV-2).
    815..1403    +  rep_origin     ori: high-copy-number ColE1/pMB1/pBR322/pUC origin of replication
   1411..1508    +  promoter       cat promoter: promoter of the E. coli cat gene encoding chloramphenicol acetyltransferase
   1509..2165    +  CDS            cat: CAT_ECOLX - Experimental evidence at protein level: Swiss-Prot protein existence level 1. This enzyme is an effector of chloramphenicol resistance in bacteria. From Escherichia coli. This protein is used as a marker in many commonly used cloning vectors, such as pACYC184.
   2239..2273    +  terminator     lambda t0 terminator: minimal transcription terminator from phage lambda (Scholtissek and Grosse, 1987)
>Addgene plasmid #145699 | pGBW-m4046853 | depositor full sequence | sequence record 287876 | Full Sequence
GATCTCGATCCCGCGAAATTAATACGACTCACTATAGGGGAATTGTGAGCGGATAACAATTCCCCTCTAG
AAATAATTTTGTTTAACTTTAAGAAGGAGACTCTTCTATGGAGTCTCTAGTGCCTGGGTTCAAC
[348 nt withheld, positions 135-482]
AATGGCAACAAAGGCGCGGGTGGTCACAGCTATGGCGCTGATCTGAAATCATTCGACCTGGGAGATGAAC
TGGGTACCGACCCGTACGAGGATTTTCAAGAAAACTGGAACACAAAACATTCTAGCGGCGTTACTCGTGA
GCTGATGAGGGAACTCAATGGTGGCGAGAACCTGTACTTTCAAAGCGAGCAGAAGCTTATTTCCGAAGAA
GATCTCTAACCGGCTTATCGGTCAGTTTCACCTGATTTACGTAAAAACCCGCTTCGGCGGGTTTTTGCTT
TTGGAGGGGCAGAAAGATGAATGACTGTCCACGACGCTATACCCAAAAGAAATTGAGATCCTTTTTTTCT
GCGCGTAATCTGCTGCTTGCAAACAAAAAAACCACCGCTACCAGCGGTGGTTTGTTTGCCGGATCAAGAG
CTACCAACTCTTTTTCCGAAGGTAACTGGCTTCAGCAGAGCGCAGATACCAAATACTGTTCTTCTAGTGT
AGCCGTAGTTAGGCCACCACTTCAAGAACTCTGTAGCACCGCCTACATACCTCGCTCTGCTAATCCTGTT
ACCAGTGGCTGCTGCCAGTGGCGATAAGTCGTGTCTTACCGGGTTGGACTCAAGACGATAGTTACCGGAT
AAGGCGCAGCGGTCGGGCTGAACGGGGGGTTCGTGCACACAGCCCAGCTTGGAGCGAACGACCTACACCG
AACTGAGATACCTACAGCGTGAGCTATGAGAAAGCGCCACGCTTCCCGAAGGGAGAAAGGCGGACAGGTA
TCCGGTAAGCGGCAGGGTCGGAACAGGAGAGCGCACGAGGGAGCTTCCAGGGGGAAACGCCTGGTATCTT
TATAGTCCTGTCGGGTTTCGCCACCTCTGACTTGAGCGTCGATTTTTGTGATGCTCGTCAGGGGGGCGGA
GCCTATGGAAATTGATCGGGCACGTAAGAGGTTCCAACTTTCACCATAATGAAATAAGATCACTACCGGG
CGTATTTTTTGAGTTATCGAGATTTTCAGGAGCTAAGGAAGCTAAAATGGAGAAAAAAATCACTGGATAT
ACCACCGTTGATATATCCCAATGGCATCGTAAAGAACATTTTGAGGCATTTCAGTCAGTTGCTCAATGTA
CCTATAACCAGACCGTTCAGCTGGATATTACGGCCTTTTTAAAGACCGTAAAGAAAAATAAGCACAAGTT
TTATCCGGCCTTTATTCACATTCTTGCCCGCCTGATGAATGCTCATCCGGAATTTCGTATGGCAATGAAA
GACGGTGAGCTGGTGATATGGGATAGTGTTCACCCTTGTTACACCGTTTTCCATGAGCAAACTGAAACGT
TTTCATCGCTCTGGAGTGAATACCACGACGATTTCCGGCAGTTTCTACACATATATTCGCAAGATGTGGC
GTGTTACGGTGAAAACCTGGCCTATTTCCCTAAAGGGTTTATTGAGAATATGTTTTTCGTTTCAGCCAAT
CCCTGGGTGAGTTTCACCAGTTTTGATTTAAACGTGGCCAATATGGACAACTTCTTCGCCCCCGTTTTCA
CCATGGGCAAATATTATACGCAAGGCGACAAGGTGCTGATGCCGCTGGCGATTCAGGTTCATCATGCCGT
TTGTGATGGCTTCCATGTCGGCAGAATGCTTAATGAATTACAACAGTACTGCGATGAGTGGCAGGGCGGG
GCGTAATTTGATATCGAGCTCGCTTGGACTCCTGTTGATAGATCCAGTAATGACCTCAGAACTCCATCTG
GATTTGTTCAGAACGCTCGGTTGCCGCCGGGCGTTTTTTATTGGT
